Addgene plasmid #43181: I-TCGG
Depositing lab: Chad Cowan & Kiran Musunuru. Depositing organization: Harvard University. Publication: A TALEN Genome-Editing System for Generating Human Stem Cell-Based Disease Models. Ding Q, Lee YK, Schaefer EA, Peters DT, Veres A, Kim K, Kuperwasser N, Motola DL, Meissner TB, Hendriks WT, Trevisan M, Gupta RM, Moisan A, Banks E, Friesen M, Schinzel RT, Xia F, Tang A, Xia Y, Figueroa E, Wann A, Ahfeldt T, Daheron L, Zhang F, Rubin LL, Peng LF, Chung RT, Musunuru K, Cowan CA. Cell Stem Cell. 2012 Dec 12. pii: S1934-5909(12)00645-5. doi: 10.1016/j.stem.2012.11.011. PubMed 23246482.
Backbone
  Vector backbone: pCRII-TOPO
  Backbone manufacturer: Invitrogen
  Backbone size w/o insert (bp): 3973
  Vector type: Bacterial Cloning
Growth in bacteria
  Bacterial resistance: Ampicillin and Kanamycin, 100 & 50 μg/mL
  Growth temperature: 37°C
  Growth strain: Top10
  Copy number: High Copy
Gene/Insert
  Gene/Insert name: I-TCGG
  Species: Synthetic
  Insert size (bp): 424
  Cloning method: TOPO Cloning
  Sequencing primers: 5′ T7; 3′ M13-rev
Terms and licenses: Academic/Nonprofit Terms; Industry Terms: Not Available to Industry
How to cite: I-TCGG was a gift from Chad Cowan & Kiran Musunuru (Addgene plasmid # 43181 ; http://n2t.net/addgene:43181 ; RRID:Addgene_43181)
