[The description below was written by a language model from this plasmid's Addgene catalogue record.]
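Description:
I-TCGG is a bacterial cloning plasmid built on the commercial pCRII-TOPO backbone (about 4.0 kb without insert), into which a 424 bp synthetic fragment was introduced by TOPO cloning. It is a high-copy plasmid maintained in E. coli and carries dual selection, with resistance to both ampicillin and kanamycin, as is standard for this backbone. The insert sits between the T7 and M13-reverse primer sites, which are the recorded sequencing primers and allow it to be read from either side. No feature table is provided, so the positions of the origin, markers and insert boundaries cannot be given here.

The record describes the insert only by its name and as synthetic, without stating its function explicitly. The associated publication describes a TALEN genome-editing system for generating human stem cell-based disease models, which suggests that this plasmid is one component of a library of pre-assembled TAL effector repeat modules. On that reading, which is an inference, "TCGG" would denote the four DNA bases recognised by a tetramer of repeat units (the insert size is consistent with roughly four TAL repeats), and the "I" prefix would indicate the module's position in an ordered assembly. Such modules would be excised or amplified and joined with other position-specific modules into a destination vector to build a full-length TALEN against a chosen genomic target. The plasmid has no recorded eukaryotic promoter, tag or reporter; it is a storage and source vector for a DNA part, not an expression construct.
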