>Addgene plasmid #43181 | I-TCGG | depositor partial sequence | sequence record 58446 | I-TCGG sequence 424 bps
CGTCTCCTGACCCCAGAGCAGGTCGTGGCCATTGCCTCGAATGGAGGGGGCAAACAGGCGTTGGAAACCG
TACAACGATTGCTGCCTGTGCTGTGCCAAGCGCACGGACTCACCCCAGAGCAGGTCGTGGCGATCGCAAG
CCACGACGGAGGAAAGCAAGCCTTGGAAACAGTACAGAGGCTGTTGCCTGTGCTGTGCCAAGCGCACGGC
CTCACCCCAGAGCAGGTCGTGGCAATCGCGAGCAATAACGGCGGAAAACAGGCTTTGGAAACGGTGCAGA
GGCTCCTTCCAGTGCTGTGCCAAGCGCACGGATTAACCCCAGAGCAGGTCGTGGCAATCGCGAGCAATAA
CGGAGGAAAACAGGCTTTGGAAACGGTGCAGAGGCTCCTTCCAGTGCTGTGCCAAGCGCACGGCTTAAGA
GACG
