>Addgene plasmid #43181 | I-TCGG | addgene partial sequence | sequence record 61969 | M13-F20 5'-TGTAAAACGACGGCCAGT-3'
GGCGAATTGGGCCCTCTAGATGCATGCTCGAGCGGCCGCCAGTGTGATGGATATCTGCAGAATTCGCCCT
TATATAGATGCCGTCCTAGCGCGTCTCCTGACCCCAGAGCAGGTCGTGGCCATTGCCTCGAATGGAGGGG
GCAAACAGGCGTTGGAAACCGTACAACGATTGCTGCCTGTGCTGTGCCAAGCGCACGGACTCACCCCAGA
GCAGGTCGTGGCGATCGCAAGCCACGACGGAGGAAAGCAAGCCTTGGAAACAGTACAGAGGCTGTTGCCT
GTGCTGTGCCAAGCGCACGGCCTCACCCCAGAGCAGGTCGTGGCAATCGCGAGCAATAACGGCGGAAAAC
AGGCTTTGGAAACGGTGCAGAGGCTCCTTCCAGTGCTGTGCCAAGCGCACGGATTAACCCCAGAGCAGGT
CGTGGCAATCGCGAGCAATAACGGAGGAAAACAGGCTTTGGAAACGGTGCAGAGGCTCCTTCCAGTGCTG
TGCCAAGCGCACGGCTTAAGAGACGTGGGCACAGGAAAGATACTTAAGGGCGAATTCCAGCACACTGGCG
GCCGTTACTAGTGGATCCGAGCTCGGTACCAAGCTTGATGCATAGCTTGAGTATTCTATAGTGTCACCTA
AATAGCTTGGCGTAATCATGGTCATAGCTGTTTCCTGTGTGAAATTGTTATCCGCTCACAATTCCACACA
ACATACGAGCCGGAAGCATAAAGTGTAAAGCCTGGGGTGCCTAATGAGTGAGCTAACTCACATTAATTGC
GTTGCGCTCACTGCCCGCTTTCCAGTCGGGAAACCTGTCGTGCCAGCTGCATTAATGAATCGGCCAACGC
GCGGGGAGAGGCGGTTTGCGTATTGGGCGCTCTTCCGCTTCCTCGCTCACTGACTCGCTGCGCTCGGTCG
TTCGGCTGCGGCGAGCGGTATCAGCTCACTCTAAGGCGGTGG
